Addgene plasmid #13767: pHes1-DsRed
Depositing lab: Connie Cepko. Publication: Controlled expression of transgenes introduced by in vivo electroporation. Matsuda T, Cepko CL. Proc Natl Acad Sci U S A. 2007 Jan 16;104(3):1027-32. doi: 10.1073/pnas.0610155104 PubMed 17209010.
Backbone
  Vector backbone: pCAGEN
  Backbone size w/o insert (bp): 3087
  Vector type: Mammalian Expression
Growth in bacteria
  Bacterial resistance: Ampicillin, 100 μg/mL
  Growth temperature: 37°C
  Growth strain: DH5alpha
  Copy number: High Copy
Gene/Insert
  Gene/Insert name: Hes1 promoter
  Insert size (bp): 1828
  Tag / fusion protein: DsRed2 (C terminal on backbone)
  Cloning method: Restriction Enzyme; 5′ cloning site SpeI (destroyed during cloning); 3′ cloning site NotI (not destroyed)
  Sequencing primers: 5′ na; 3′ DsRed1-N
Terms and licenses: Academic/Nonprofit Terms; Industry Terms: Not Available to Industry
Depositor comments: The mouse Hes1 promoter is specific for progenitor cells in the retina. This promoter is also weakly active in Muller glia in the differentiated retina.
How to cite: pHes1-DsRed was a gift from Connie Cepko (Addgene plasmid # 13767 ; http://n2t.net/addgene:13767 ; RRID:Addgene_13767)
