[The description below was written by a language model from this plasmid's Addgene catalogue record and pLannotate feature annotations shown in this document.]
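Description:
pHes1-DsRed is a mammalian reporter plasmid built on the pCAGEN backbone, in which the mouse Hes1 promoter drives the red fluorescent protein DsRed2. The insert was cloned between SpeI (destroyed) and NotI. It appears to have replaced the backbone's original promoter, since only a very short fragment of the CMV enhancer remains at the start of the 4,915 nt sequence. The catalogue gives an insert size of 1,828 bp, which roughly matches the Hes1 promoter and the DsRed2 coding sequence together. The promoter itself is not annotated in the feature table and presumably lies in the unannotated stretch upstream of a residual multiple cloning site fragment and the DsRed2 open reading frame. Although the record lists DsRed2 as a C-terminal tag, no partner coding sequence is described, so DsRed2 acts as a transcriptional reporter rather than a fusion partner. Downstream, a β-globin-derived segment and the rabbit β-globin polyadenylation signal provide transcript termination and processing.

The backbone carries a high-copy ColE1/pUC-type origin and an ampicillin resistance gene with its own promoter for propagation and selection in E. coli. It also holds leftover lac promoter/operator and lacI fragments, plus an SV40 origin and SV40 poly(A) signal. No mammalian selection marker is annotated, so the plasmid suits transient delivery. According to the depositor, the mouse Hes1 promoter is specific for retinal progenitor cells and is weakly active in Müller glia of the differentiated retina. The associated work concerns controlled transgene expression after in vivo electroporation, which suggests use as a cell-type-specific reporter for labelling progenitors in electroporated retina.
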