Features (pLannotate 1.2.2; 16 found; start..end, strand, type, name):
      4..22      +  enhancer       CMV enhancer (fragment): human cytomegalovirus immediate early enhancer
   1143..1169    +  misc_feature   MCS (fragment): multiple cloning site
   1177..1854    +  CDS            DsRed2: improved tetrameric variant of DsRed fluorescent protein mammalian codon-optimized
   1862..1933    +  CDS            HBB (fragment): HBB_PONPY - Experimental evidence at transcript level: Swiss-Prot protein existence level 2. Involved in oxygen transport from the lung to the various peripheral tissues. From Pongo pygmaeus (Bornean orangutan).
   2004..2059    +  polyA_signal   β-globin poly(A) signal: rabbit β-globin polyadenylation signal (Gil and Proudfoot, 1987)
   2442..2458    -  protein_bind   lac operator: The lac repressor binds to the lac operator to inhibit transcription in E. coli. This inhibition can be relieved by adding lactose or isopropyl-β-D-thiogalactopyranoside (IPTG). lac repressor encoded by lacI
   2466..2496    -  promoter       lac promoter: promoter for the E. coli lac operon
   2511..2532    -  protein_bind   CAP binding site: CAP binding activates transcription in the presence of cAMP. E. coli catabolite activator protein
   2545..2584    -  CDS            lacI (fragment): lac repressor; lacI; The lac repressor binds to the lac operator to inhibit transcription in E. coli. This inhibition can be relieved by adding lactose or isopropyl-β-D-thiogalactopyranoside (IPTG).
   2591..2613    +  promoter       SV40 promoter (fragment): SV40 enhancer and early promoter
   2637..2772    +  rep_origin     SV40 ori: SV40 origin of replication
   2792..2926    +  polyA_signal   SV40 poly(A) signal: SV40 polyadenylation signal
   2928..2982    -  CDS            lacI (fragment): lac repressor; lacI; The lac repressor binds to the lac operator to inhibit transcription in E. coli. This inhibition can be relieved by adding lactose or isopropyl-β-D-thiogalactopyranoside (IPTG).
   3165..3753    -  rep_origin     ori: high-copy-number ColE1/pMB1/pBR322/pUC origin of replication
   3924..4784    -  CDS            AmpR: β-lactamase; bla; confers resistance to ampicillin, carbenicillin, and related antibiotics
   4785..4889    -  promoter       AmpR promoter: bla
>Addgene plasmid #13767 | pHes1-DsRed | depositor full sequence | sequence record 7756 | Author sequence
GTCGACATTGATTATTGACTAGGATCTACACGCACGCACACACACACATCCTCTGGGCCCCGGCCGCAGC
CGCGGCGGCAATAAAACATCCTGGCACGTGCTCCGACTCCAGGCGCGCCCTCGCCGGCCGGCTGATGTCA
AACTGCAGCTCGGCTGGTGGAGCTCTTAAAGGGCTCGCGCGCGGGGCGCCGAGGCCGCCTTGGCCGCCCG
CGGGGTGAGGAGGGGAGAGCCCCGACTCCCTTGCCCGCCGTCTATCCGTATTGCCAACTGGGAGCCTGCG
GGGAGAAAGGTAGAGAGAGTGGCGGAGGAACGAGCGCGCCCCTCCTGTCGCATTGCTATCAAAGCCCCCC
TTGTTCATTTTTTTTTTCGTTTGAAATTCCATTTCCTTTCTGCCCAGTAGGAAATTATTCTGATTGTTTT
CTGGAGAAGCGTGAGGTCCAAGGTTGCAATTCCAAGAGAGGAATGAATGGGCTAGAGGGAGACAAGCATC
CAAAAGACACCTTGCTCCGAAAACCCTGGCTGTGAAGGCATTTGGGGGGACGGTAAGGGCATGTTTAGCG
TGTGGGGTTTAGTATCTCCCCAACCTCATGAGCAGTTTTGACTCCCCTAAACATACAGAGTTCGAGCGGG
AATTCCGGAAGACATTAGAGTAACACATCCTCTTTACCTTGTTCCCTCCTTTTTTCAATCACTAAATTTT
GTCTTGGCCTATATCTGTTCAAAATATTTTTCAAATGAACTTATTATACAAAGTAGTTATATTGCATGCA
GCAAGAACAATAAAAACCAAAGGCCTGGCCACAAAAGAAATAGACTAGACTAAAACTAAGCAAAGCCCAG
AGGAAAGAGTTAGCAAAGGGTTAAAATCCTTTTGATTGACGTTGTAGCCTCCGGTGCCCCGGGCTCAGGC
GCGCGCCATTGGCCGCCAGACCTTGTGCCTAGCGGCCAATGGGGGGGCGCAGTCCACGAGCGGTGCCGCG
TGTCTCTTCCTCCCATTGGCTGAAAGTTACTGTGGGAAAGAAAGTTTGGGAAGTTTCACACGAGCCGTTC
GCGTGCAGTCCCAGATATATATAGAGGCCGCCAGGGCCTGCGGATCACACAGGATCTGGAGCTGGTGCTG
ATAACAGCGGAATCCCCTGTCTGGTACCGCGGGCCCGGGATCCACCGGTCGCCACCATGGCCTCCTCCGA
GAACGTCATCACCGAGTTCATGCGCTTCAAGGTGCGCATGGAGGGCACCGTGAACGGCCACGAGTTCGAG
ATCGAGGGCGAGGGCGAGGGCCGCCCCTACGAGGGCCACAACACCGTGAAGCTGAAGGTGACCAAGGGCG
GCCCCCTGCCCTTCGCCTGGGACATCCTGTCCCCCCAGTTCCAGTACGGCTCCAAGGTGTACGTGAAGCA
CCCCGCCGACATCCCCGACTACAAGAAGCTGTCCTTCCCCGAGGGCTTCAAGTGGGAGCGCGTGATGAAC
TTCGAGGACGGCGGCGTGGCGACCGTGACCCAGGACTCCTCCCTGCAGGACGGCTGCTTCATCTACAAGG
TGAAGTTCATCGGCGTGAACTTCCCCTCCGACGGCCCCGTGATGCAGAAGAAGACCATGGGCTGGGAGGC
CTCCACCGAGCGCCTGTACCCCCGCGACGGCGTGCTGAAGGGCGAGACCCACAAGGCCCTGAAGCTGAAG
GACGGCGGCCACTACCTGGTGGAGTTCAAGTCCATCTACATGGCCAAGAAGCCCGTGCAGCTGCCCGGCT
ACTACTACGTGGACGCCAAGCTGGACATCACCTCCCACAACGAGGACTACACCATCGTGGAGCAGTACGA
GCGCACCGAGGGCCGCCACCACCTGTTCCTGTAGCGGCCGCACTCCTCAGGTGCAGGCTGCCTATCAGAA
GGTGGTGGCTGGTGTGGCCAATGCCCTGGCTCACAAATACCACTGAGATCTTTTTCCCTCTGCCAAAAAT
TATGGGGACATCATGAAGCCCCTTGAGCATCTGACTTCTGGCTAATAAAGGAAATTTATTTTCATTGCAA
TAGTGTGTTGGAATTTTTTGTGTCTCTCACTCGGAAGGACATATGGGAGGGCAAATCATTTAAAACATCA
GAATGAGTATTTGGTTTAGAGTTTGGCAACATATGCCATATGCTGGCTGCCATGAACAAAGGTGGCTATA
AAGAGGTCATCAGTATATGAAACAGCCCCCTGCTGTCCATTCCTTATTCCATAGAAAAGCCTTGACTTGA
GGTTAGATTTTTTTTATATTTTGTTTTGTGTTATTTTTTTCTTTAACATCCCTAAAATTTTCCTTACATG
TTTTACTAGCCAGATTTTTCCTCCTCTCCTGACTACTCCCAGTCATAGCTGTCCCTCTTCTCTTATGAAG
ATCCCTCGACCTGCAGCCCAAGCTTGGCGTAATCATGGTCATAGCTGTTTCCTGTGTGAAATTGTTATCC
GCTCACAATTCCACACAACATACGAGCCGGAAGCATAAAGTGTAAAGCCTGGGGTGCCTAATGAGTGAGC
TAACTCACATTAATTGCGTTGCGCTCACTGCCCGCTTTCCAGTCGGGAAACCTGTCGTGCCAGCGGATCC
GCATCTCAATTAGTCAGCAACCATAGTCCCGCCCCTAACTCCGCCCATCCCGCCCCTAACTCCGCCCAGT
TCCGCCCATTCTCCGCCCCATGGCTGACTAATTTTTTTTATTTATGCAGAGGCCGAGGCCGCCTCGGCCT
CTGAGCTATTCCAGAAGTAGTGAGGAGGCTTTTTTGGAGGCCTAGGCTTTTGCAAAAAGCTAACTTGTTT
ATTGCAGCTTATAATGGTTACAAATAAAGCAATAGCATCACAAATTTCACAAATAAAGCATTTTTTTCAC
TGCATTCTAGTTGTGGTTTGTCCAAACTCATCAATGTATCTTATCATGTCTGGATCCGCTGCATTAATGA
ATCGGCCAACGCGCGGGGAGAGGCGGTTTGCGTATTGGGCGCTCTTCCGCTTCCTCGCTCACTGACTCGC
TGCGCTCGGTCGTTCGGCTGCGGCGAGCGGTATCAGCTCACTCAAAGGCGGTAATACGGTTATCCACAGA
ATCAGGGGATAACGCAGGAAAGAACATGTGAGCAAAAGGCCAGCAAAAGGCCAGGAACCGTAAAAAGGCC
GCGTTGCTGGCGTTTTTCCATAGGCTCCGCCCCCCTGACGAGCATCACAAAAATCGACGCTCAAGTCAGA
GGTGGCGAAACCCGACAGGACTATAAAGATACCAGGCGTTTCCCCCTGGAAGCTCCCTCGTGCGCTCTCC
TGTTCCGACCCTGCCGCTTACCGGATACCTGTCCGCCTTTCTCCCTTCGGGAAGCGTGGCGCTTTCTCAA
TGCTCACGCTGTAGGTATCTCAGTTCGGTGTAGGTCGTTCGCTCCAAGCTGGGCTGTGTGCACGAACCCC
CCGTTCAGCCCGACCGCTGCGCCTTATCCGGTAACTATCGTCTTGAGTCCAACCCGGTAAGACACGACTT
ATCGCCACTGGCAGCAGCCACTGGTAACAGGATTAGCAGAGCGAGGTATGTAGGCGGTGCTACAGAGTTC
TTGAAGTGGTGGCCTAACTACGGCTACACTAGAAGGACAGTATTTGGTATCTGCGCTCTGCTGAAGCCAG
TTACCTTCGGAAAAAGAGTTGGTAGCTCTTGATCCGGCAAACAAACCACCGCTGGTAGCGGTGGTTTTTT
TGTTTGCAAGCAGCAGATTACGCGCAGAAAAAAAGGATCTCAAGAAGATCCTTTGATCTTTTCTACGGGG
TCTGACGCTCAGTGGAACGAAAACTCACGTTAAGGGATTTTGGTCATGAGATTATCAAAAAGGATCTTCA
CCTAGATCCTTTTAAATTAAAAATGAAGTTTTAAATCAATCTAAAGTATATATGAGTAAACTTGGTCTGA
CAGTTACCAATGCTTAATCAGTGAGGCACCTATCTCAGCGATCTGTCTATTTCGTTCATCCATAGTTGCC
TGACTCCCCGTCGTGTAGATAACTACGATACGGGAGGGCTTACCATCTGGCCCCAGTGCTGCAATGATAC
CGCGAGACCCACGCTCACCGGCTCCAGATTTATCAGCAATAAACCAGCCAGCCGGAAGGGCCGAGCGCAG
AAGTGGTCCTGCAACTTTATCCGCCTCCATCCAGTCTATTAATTGTTGCCGGGAAGCTAGAGTAAGTAGT
TCGCCAGTTAATAGTTTGCGCAACGTTGTTGCCATTGCTACAGGCATCGTGGTGTCACGCTCGTCGTTTG
GTATGGCTTCATTCAGCTCCGGTTCCCAACGATCAAGGCGAGTTACATGATCCCCCATGTTGTGCAAAAA
AGCGGTTAGCTCCTTCGGTCCTCCGATCGTTGTCAGAAGTAAGTTGGCCGCAGTGTTATCACTCATGGTT
ATGGCAGCACTGCATAATTCTCTTACTGTCATGCCATCCGTAAGATGCTTTTCTGTGACTGGTGAGTACT
CAACCAAGTCATTCTGAGAATAGTGTATGCGGCGACCGAGTTGCTCTTGCCCGGCGTCAATACGGGATAA
TACCGCGCCACATAGCAGAACTTTAAAAGTGCTCATCATTGGAAAACGTTCTTCGGGGCGAAAACTCTCA
AGGATCTTACCGCTGTTGAGATCCAGTTCGATGTAACCCACTCGTGCACCCAACTGATCTTCAGCATCTT
TTACTTTCACCAGCGTTTCTGGGTGAGCAAAAACAGGAAGGCAAAATGCCGCAAAAAAGGGAATAAGGGC
GACACGGAAATGTTGAATACTCATACTCTTCCTTTTTCAATATTATTGAAGCATTTATCAGGGTTATTGT
CTCATGAGCGGATACATATTTGAATGTATTTAGAAAAATAAACAAATAGGGGTTCCGCGCACATTTCCCC
GAAAAGTGCCACCTG
