>Addgene plasmid #13767 | pHes1-DsRed | addgene partial sequence | sequence record 21300 | DsRed1-N 5'-GTACTGGAACTGGGGGGACAG-3'
GCCGCCCTTGGTCCCTTCAGCTTCACGGTGTTGTGGCCCTCGTAGGGGCGGCCCTCGCCCTCGCCCTCGA
TCTCGAACTCGTGGCCGTTCACGGTGCCCTCCATGCGCACCTTGAAGCGCATGAACTCGGTGATGACGTT
CTCGGAGGAGGCCATGGTGGCGACCGGTGGATCCCGGGCCCGCGGTACCAGACAGGGGATTCCGCTGTTA
TCAGCCCCAGCTCCAGATCCTGTGTGATCCGCAGGCCCTGGCGGCCTCTATATATATCTGGGACTGCACG
CGAACGGCTCGTGTGAAACTTCCCAAACTTTCTTTCCCACAGTAACTTTCAGCCAATGGGAGGAAGAGAC
ACGCGGCACCGCTCGTGGACTGCGCCCCCCCATTGGCCGCTAGGCACAAGGTCTGGCGGCCAATGGCGCG
CGCCTGAGCCCGGGGCACCGGAGGCTACAACGTCAATCAAAAGGATTTTAACCCTTTGCTAACTCTTTCC
TCTGGGCTTTGCTTAGTTTTAGTCTAGTCTATTTCTTTTGTGGCCAGGCCTTTGGTTTTTATTGTTCTTG
CTGCATGCAATATAACTACTTTGTATAATAAGTTCATTTGAAAAATATTTTGAACAGATATAGGCCAAGA
CAAAATTTAGTGATTGAAAAAAGGAGGGAACAAGGTAAAGAGGATGTGTTACTCTAATGTCTTCC
